>Addgene plasmid #126767 | eSpCas9-plus | depositor full sequence | sequence record 252822 | eSpCas9-plus sequence 8056 bps
CTAGAGGTACCCGTTACATAACTTACGGTAAATGGCCCGCCTGGCTGACCGCCCAACGACCCCCGCCCAT
TGACGTCAATAGTAACGCCAATAGGGACTTTCCATTGACGTCAATGGGTGGAGTATTTACGGTAAACTGC
CCACTTGGCAGTACATCAAGTGTATCATATGCCAAGTACGCCCCCTATTGACGTCAATGACGGTAAATGG
CCCGCCTGGCATTGTGCCCAGTACATGACCTTATGGGACTTTCCTACTTGGCAGTACATCTACGTATTAG
TCATCGCTATTACCATGGTCGAGGTGAGCCCCACGTTCTGCTTCACTCTCCCCATCTCCCCCCCCTCCCC
ACCCCCAATTTTGTATTTATTTATTTTTTAATTATTTTGTGCAGCGATGGGGGCGGGGGGGGGGGGGGGG
CGCGCGCCAGGCGGGGCGGGGCGGGGCGAGGGGCGGGGCGGGGCGAGGCGGAGAGGTGCGGCGGCAGCCA
ATCAGAGCGGCGCGCTCCGAAAGTTTCCTTTTATGGCGAGGCGGCGGCGGCGGCGGCCCTATAAAAAGCG
AAGCGCGCGGCGGGCGGGAGTCGCTGCGACGCTGCCTTCGCCCCGTGCCCCGCTCCGCCGCCGCCTCGCG
CCGCCCGCCCCGGCTCTGACTGACCGCGTTACTCCCACAGGTGAGCGGGCGGGACGGCCCTTCTCCTCCG
GGCTGTAATTAGCTGAGCAAGAGGTAAGGGTTTAAGGGATGGTTGGTTGGTGGGGTATTAATGTTTAATT
ACCTGGAGCACCTGCCTGAAATCACTTTTTTTCAGGTTGGACCGGTGCCACCATGGACTATAAGGACCAC
GACGGAGACTACAAGGATCATGATATTGATTACAAAGACGATGACGATAAGATGGCCCCAAAGAAGAAGC
GGAAGGTCGGTATCCACGGAGTCCCAGCAGCCGACAAGAAGTACAGCATCGGCCTGGACATCGGCACCAA
CTCTGTGGGCTGGGCCGTGATCACCGACGAGTACAAGGTGCCCAGCAAGAAATTCAAGGTGCTGGGCAAC
ACCGACCGGCACAGCATCAAGAAGAACCTGATCGGAGCCCTGCTGTTCGACAGCGGCGAAACAGCCGAGG
CCACCCGGCTGAAGAGAACCGCCAGAAGAAGATACACCAGACGGAAGAACCGGATCTGCTATCTGCAAGA
GATCTTCAGCAACGAGATGGCCAAGGTGGACGACAGCTTCTTCCACAGACTGGAAGAGTCCTTCCTGGTG
GAAGAGGATAAGAAGCACGAGCGGCACCCCATCTTCGGCAACATCGTGGACGAGGTGGCCTACCACGAGA
AGTACCCCACCATCTACCACCTGAGAAAGAAACTGGTGGACAGCACCGACAAGGCCGACCTGCGGCTGAT
CTATCTGGCCCTGGCCCACATGATCAAGTTCCGGGGCCACTTCCTGATCGAGGGCGACCTGAACCCCGAC
AACAGCGACGTGGACAAGCTGTTCATCCAGCTGGTGCAGACCTACAACCAGCTGTTCGAGGAAAACCCCA
TCAACGCCAGCGGCGTGGACGCCAAGGCCATCCTGTCTGCCAGACTGAGCAAGAGCAGACGGCTGGAAAA
TCTGATCGCCCAGCTGCCCGGCGAGAAGAAGAATGGCCTGTTCGGAAACCTGATTGCCCTGAGCCTGGGC
CTGACCCCCAACTTCAAGAGCAACTTCGACCTGGCCGAGGATGCCAAACTGCAGCTGAGCAAGGACACCT
ACGACGACGACCTGGACAACCTGCTGGCCCAGATCGGCGACCAGTACGCCGACCTGTTTCTGGCCGCCAA
GAACCTGTCCGACGCCATCCTGCTGAGCGACATCCTGAGAGTGAACACCGAGATCACCAAGGCCCCCCTG
AGCGCCTCTATGATCAAGAGATACGACGAGCACCACCAGGACCTGACCCTGCTGAAAGCTCTCGTGCGGC
AGCAGCTGCCTGAGAAGTACAAAGAGATTTTCTTCGACCAGAGCAAGAACGGCTACGCCGGCTACATTGA
CGGCGGAGCCAGCCAGGAAGAGTTCTACAAGTTCATCAAGCCCATCCTGGAAAAGATGGACGGCACCGAG
GAACTGCTCGTGAAGCTGAACAGAGAGGACCTGCTGCGGAAGCAGCGGACCTTCGACAACGGCAGCATCC
CCCACCAGATCCACCTGGGAGAGCTGCACGCCATTCTGCGGCGGCAGGAAGATTTTTACCCATTCCTGAA
GGACAACCGGGAAAAGATCGAGAAGATCCTGACCTTCCGCATCCCCTACTACGTGGGCCCTCTGGCCAGG
GGAAACAGCAGATTCGCCTGGATGACCAGAAAGAGCGAGGAAACCATCACCCCCTGGAACTTCGAGGAAG
TGGTGGACAAGGGCGCTTCCGCCCAGAGCTTCATCGAGCGGATGACCAACTTCGATAAGAACCTGCCCAA
CGAGAAGGTGCTGCCCAAGCACAGCCTGCTGTACGAGTACTTCACCGTGTATAACGAGCTGACCAAAGTG
AAATACGTGACCGAGGGAATGAGAAAGCCCGCCTTCCTGAGCGGCGAGCAGAAAAAGGCCATCGTGGACC
TGCTGTTCAAGACCAACCGGAAAGTGACCGTGAAGCAGCTGAAAGAGGACTACTTCAAGAAAATCGAGTG
CTTCGACTCCGTGGAAATCTCCGGCGTGGAAGATCGGTTCAACGCCTCCCTGGGCACATACCACGATCTG
CTGAAAATTATCAAGGACAAGGACTTCCTGGACAATGAGGAAAACGAGGACATTCTGGAAGATATCGTGC
TGACCCTGACACTGTTTGAGGACAGAGAGATGATCGAGGAACGGCTGAAAACCTATGCCCACCTGTTCGA
CGACAAAGTGATGAAGCAGCTGAAGCGGCGGAGATACACCGGCTGGGGCAGGCTGAGCCGGAAGCTGATC
AACGGCATCCGGGACAAGCAGTCCGGCAAGACAATCCTGGATTTCCTGAAGTCCGACGGCTTCGCCAACA
GAAACTTCATGCAGCTGATCCACGACGACAGCCTGACCTTTAAAGAGGACATCCAGAAAGCCCAGGTGTC
CGGCCAGGGCGATAGCCTGCACGAGCACATTGCCAATCTGGCCGGCAGCCCCGCCATTAAGAAGGGCATC
CTGCAGACAGTGAAGGTGGTGGACGAGCTCGTGAAAGTGATGGGCCGGCACAAGCCCGAGAACATCGTGA
TCGAAATGGCCAGAGAGAACCAGACCACCCAGAAGGGACAGAAGAACAGCCGCGAGAGAATGAAGCGGAT
CGAAGAGGGCATCAAAGAGCTGGGCAGCCAGATCCTGAAAGAACACCCCGTGGAAAACACCCAGCTGCAG
AACGAGAAGCTGTACCTGTACTACCTGCAGAATGGGCGGGATATGTACGTGGACCAGGAACTGGACATCA
ACCGGCTGTCCGACTACGATGTGGACCATATCGTGCCTCAGAGCTTTCTGGCCGACGACTCCATCGACAA
CAAGGTGCTGACCAGAAGCGACAAGAACCGGGGCAAGAGCGACAACGTGCCCTCCGAAGAGGTCGTGAAG
AAGATGAAGAACTACTGGCGGCAGCTGCTGAACGCCAAGCTGATTACCCAGAGAAAGTTCGACAATCTGA
CCAAGGCCGAGAGAGGCGGCCTGAGCGAACTGGATAAGGCCGGCTTCATCAAGAGACAGCTGGTGGAAAC
CCGGCAGATCACAAAGCACGTGGCACAGATCCTGGACTCCCGGATGAACACTAAGTACGACGAGAATGAC
AAGCTGATCCGGGAAGTGAAAGTGATCACCCTGAAGTCCAAGCTGGTGTCCGATTTCCGGAAGGATTTCC
AGTTTTACAAAGTGCGCGAGATCAACAACTACCACCACGCCCACGACGCGTACCTGAACGCCGTCGTGGG
AACCGCCCTGATCAAAAAGTACCCTAAGCTGGGTGGCAAGGTGTACGATGTACGGAAGATGATCGCCAAG
AGCGAGCAGGAAATCGGCAAGGCTACCGCCAAGTACTTCTTCTACAGCAACATCATGAACTTTTTCAAGA
CCGAGATTACCCTGGCCAACGGCGAGATCCGGAAGGCGCCTCTGATCGAGACAAACGGCGAAACCGGGGA
GATCGTGTGGGATAAGGGCCGGGATTTTGCCACCGTGCGGAAAGTGCTGAGCATGCCCCAAGTGAATATC
GTGAAAAAGACCGAGGTGCAGACAGGCGGCTTCAGCAAAGAGTCTATCCTGCCCAAGAGGAACAGCGATA
AGCTGATCGCCAGAAAGAAGGACTGGGACCCTAAGAAGTACGGCGGCTTCGACAGCCCCACCGTGGCCTA
TTCTGTGCTGGTGGTGGCCAAAGTGGAAAAGGGCAAGTCCAAGAAACTGAAGAGTGTGAAAGAGCTGCTG
GGGATCACCATCATGGAAAGAAGCAGCTTCGAGAAGAATCCCATCGACTTTCTGGAAGCCAAGGGCTACA
AAGAAGTGAAAAAGGACCTGATCATCAAGCTGCCTAAGTACTCCCTGTTCGAGCTGGAAAACGGCCGGAA
GAGAATGCTGGCCTCTGCCGGCGAACTGCAGAAGGGAAACGAACTGGCCCTGCCCTCCAAATATGTGAAC
TTCCTGTACCTGGCCAGCCACTATGAGAAGCTGAAGGGCTCCCCCGAGGATAATGAGCAGAAACAGCTGT
TTGTGGAACAGCACAAGCACTACCTGGACGAGATCATCGAGCAGATCAGCGAGTTCTCCAAGAGAGTGAT
CCTGGCCGACGCTAATCTGGACAAAGTGCTGTCCGCCTACAACAAGCACCGGGATAAGCCCATCAGAGAG
CAGGCCGAGAATATCATCCACCTGTTTACCCTGACCAATCTGGGAGCCCCTGCCGCCTTCAAGTACTTTG
ACACCACCATCGACCGGAAGAGGTACACCAGCACCAAAGAGGTGCTGGACGCCACCCTGATCCACCAGAG
CATCACCGGCCTGTACGAGACACGGATCGACCTGTCTCAGCTGGGAGGCGACAAAAGGCCGGCGGCCACG
AAAAAGGCCGGCCAGGCAAAAAAGAAAAAGTAAGAATTCCTAGAGCTCGCTGATCAGCCTCGACTGTGCC
TTCTAGTTGCCAGCCATCTGTTGTTTGCCCCTCCCCCGTGCCTTCCTTGACCCTGGAAGGTGCCACTCCC
ACTGTCCTTTCCTAATAAAATGAGGAAATTGCATCGCATTGTCTGAGTAGGTGTCATTCTATTCTGGGGG
GTGGGGTGGGGCAGGACAGCAAGGGGGAGGATTGGGAAGAGAATAGCAGGCATGCTGGGGAGCGGCCGCA
GGAACCCCTAGTGATGGAGTTGGCCACTCCCTCTCTGCGCGCTCGCTCGCTCACTGAGGCCGGGCGACCA
AAGGTCGCCCGACGCCCGGGCTTTGCCCGGGCGGCCTCAGTGAGCGAGCGAGCGCGCAGCTGCCTGCAGG
GGCGCCTGATGCGGTATTTTCTCCTTACGCATCTGTGCGGTATTTCACACCGCATA
[142 nt withheld, positions 5517-5658]
C
[141 nt withheld, positions 5660-5800]
CCTTTGACGTTGGAGTCCACGTTCTTT
[37 nt withheld, positions 5828-5864]
ACCCTATCTCGGGCTATTCTTTTGATTTATAAGGGATTTTGCCGATTTCGGCCTATTGGTTAAAAAATGA
GCTGATTTAACAAAAATTTAACGCGAATTTTAACAAAATATTAACGTTTACAATTTTATGGTGCACTCTC
AGTACAATCTGCTCTGATGCCGCATAGTTAAGCCAGCCCCGACACCCGCCAACACCCGCTGACGCGCCCT
GACGGGCTTGTCTGCTCCCGGCATCCGCTTACAGACAAGCTGTGACCGTCTCCGGGAGCTGCATGTGTCA
GAGGTTTTCACCGTCATCACCGAAACGCGCGAGACGAAAGGGCCTCGTGATACGCCTATTTTTATAGGTT
AATGTCATGATAATAATGGTTTCTTAGACGTCAGGTGGCACTTTTCGGGGAAATGTGCGCGGAACCCCTA
TTTGTTTATTTTTCTAAATACATTCAAATATGTATCCGCTCATGAGACAATAACCCTGATAAATGCTTCA
ATAATATTGAAAAAGGAAGAGTATGAGTATTCAACATTTCCGTGTCGCCCTTATTCCCTTTTTTGCGGCA
TTTTGCCTTCCTGTTTTTGCTCACCCAGAAACGCTGGTGAAAGTAAAAGATGCTGAAGATCAGTTGGGTG
CACGAGTGGGTTACATCGAACTGGATCTCAACAGCGGTAAGATCCTTGAGAGTTTTCGCCCCGAAGAACG
TTTTCCAATGATGAGCACTTTTAAAGTTCTGCTATGTGGCGCGGTATTATCCCGTATTGACGCCGGGCAA
GAGCAACTCGGTCGCCGCATACACTATTCTCAGAATGACTTGGTTGAGTACTCACCAGTCACAGAAAAGC
ATCTTACGGATGGCATGACAGTAAGAGAATTATGCAGTGCTGCCATAACCATGAGTGATAACACTGCGGC
CAACTTACTTCTGACAACGATCGGAGGACCGAAGGAGCTAACCGCTTTTTTGCACAACATGGGGGATCAT
GTAACTCGCCTTGATCGTTGGGAACCGGAGCTGAATGAAGCCATACCAAACGACGAGCGTGACACCACGA
TGCCTGTAGCAATGGCAACAACGTTGCGCAAACTATTAACTGGCGAACTACTTACTCTAGCTTCCCGGCA
ACAATTAATAGACTGGATGGAGGCGGATAAAGTTGCAGGACCACTTCTGCGCTCGGCCCTTCCGGCTGGC
TGGTTTATTGCTGATAAATCTGGAGCCGGTGAGCGTGGAAGCCGCGGTATCATTGCAGCACTGGGGCCAG
ATGGTAAGCCCTCCCGTATCGTAGTTATCTACACGACGGGGAGTCAGGCAACTATGGATGAACGAAATAG
ACAGATCGCTGAGATAGGTGCCTCACTGATTAAGCATTGGTAACTGTCAGACCAAGTTTACTCATATATA
CTTTAGATTGATTTAAAACTTCATTTTTAATTTAAAAGGATCTAGGTGAAGATCCTTTTTGATAATCTCA
TGACCAAAATCCCTTAACGTGAGTTTTCGTTCCACTGAGCGTCAGACCCCGTAGAAAAGATCAAAGGATC
TTCTTGAGATCCTTTTTTTCTGCGCGTAATCTGCTGCTTGCAAACAAAAAAACCACCGCTACCAGCGGTG
GTTTGTTTGCCGGATCAAGAGCTACCAACTCTTTTTCCGAAGGTAACTGGCTTCAGCAGAGCGCAGATAC
CAAATACTGTCCTTCTAGTGTAGCCGTAGTTAGGCCACCACTTCAAGAACTCTGTAGCACCGCCTACATA
CCTCGCTCTGCTAATCCTGTTACCAGTGGCTGCTGCCAGTGGCGATAAGTCGTGTCTTACCGGGTTGGAC
TCAAGACGATAGTTACCGGATAAGGCGCAGCGGTCGGGCTGAACGGGGGGTTCGTGCACACAGCCCAGCT
TGGAGCGAACGACCTACACCGAACTGAGATACCTACAGCGTGAGCTATGAGAAAGCGCCACGCTTCCCGA
AGGGAGAAAGGCGGACAGGTATCCGGTAAGCGGCAGGGTCGGAACAGGAGAGCGCACGAGGGAGCTTCCA
GGGGGAAACGCCTGGTATCTTTATAGTCCTGTCGGGTTTCGCCACCTCTGACTTGAGCGTCGATTTTTGT
GATGCTCGTCAGGGGGGCGGAGCCTATGGAAAAACGCCAGCAACGCGGCCTTTTTACGGTTCCTGGCCTT
TTGCTGGCCTTTTGCTCACATG
Features (pLannotate 1.2.2; 16 found; start..end, strand, type, name):
     12..297     +  enhancer       CMV enhancer: human cytomegalovirus immediate early enhancer; contains an 18-bp deletion relative to the standard CMV enhancer
    299..576     +  promoter       chicken β-actin promoter: No description available
    577..805     +  intron         hybrid intron: hybrid between chicken β-actin (CBA) and minute virus of mice (MMV) introns (Gray et al., 2011)
    943..2544    +  CDS            Cas9(N): N-terminal portion of Streptococcus pyogenes Cas9 (Zetsche et al., 2015)
   2545..3952    +  CDS            Cas9(C) (fragment): C-terminal portion of Streptococcus pyogenes Cas9 (Zetsche et al., 2015)
   3957..5022    +  CDS            Cas9(C) (fragment): C-terminal portion of Streptococcus pyogenes Cas9 (Zetsche et al., 2015)
   5023..5070    +  CDS            nucleoplasmin NLS: bipartite nuclear localization signal from nucleoplasmin
   5104..5215    +  polyA_signal   bGH poly(A) signal: bovine growth hormone polyadenylation signal
   5320..5460    +  repeat_region  AAV2 ITR: inverted terminal repeat of adeno-associated virus serotype 2 inverted
   5465..5516    -  misc_feature   bom (fragment): basis of mobility region from pBR322
   5535..5915    +  rep_origin     M13 ori (sequence partly withheld): M13 bacteriophage origin of replication; arrow indicates direction of (+) strand synthesis
   5991..6040    -  misc_feature   bom (fragment): basis of mobility region from pBR322
   6142..6177    -  CDS            rop (fragment): Rop protein, which maintains plasmids at low copy number; rop
   6272..6376    +  promoter       AmpR promoter: bla
   6377..7237    +  CDS            AmpR: β-lactamase; bla; confers resistance to ampicillin, carbenicillin, and related antibiotics
   7408..7996    +  rep_origin     ori: high-copy-number ColE1/pMB1/pBR322/pUC origin of replication
