>Addgene plasmid #126767 | eSpCas9-plus | addgene full sequence | sequence record 410890 | Addgene NGS Result
GGGGGGGGGGGGCGGGGGGGGGSGRGGCGGAGAGGTGCGGCGGCAGCCAATCAGAGCGGCGCGCTCCGAA
AGTTTCCTTTTATGGCGAGGCGGCGGCGGCGGCGGCCCTATAAAAAGCGAAGCGCGCGGCGGGCGGGAGT
CGCTGCGCGCTGCCTTCGCCCCGTGCCCCGCTCCGCCGCCGCCTCGCGCCGCCCGCCCCGGCTCTGACTG
ACCGCGTTACTCCCACAGGTGAGCGGGCGGGACGGCCCTTCTCCTCCGGGCTGTAATTAGCTGAGCAAGA
GGTAAGGGTTTAAGGGATGGTTGGTTGGTGGGGTATTAATGTTTAATTACCTGGAGCACCTGCCTGAAAT
CACTTTTTTTCAGGTTGGACCGGTGCCACCATGGACTATAAGGACCACGACGGAGACTACAAGGATCATG
ATATTGATTACAAAGACGATGACGATAAGATGGCCCCAAAGAAGAAGCGGAAGGTCGGTATCCACGGAGT
CCCAGCAGCCGACAAGAAGTACAGCATCGGCCTGGACATCGGCACCAACTCTGTGGGCTGGGCCGTGATC
ACCGACGAGTACAAGGTGCCCAGCAAGAAATTCAAGGTGCTGGGCAACACCGACCGGCACAGCATCAAGA
AGAACCTGATCGGAGCCCTGCTGTTCGACAGCGGCGAAACAGCCGAGGCCACCCGGCTGAAGAGAACCGC
CAGAAGAAGATACACCAGACGGAAGAACCGGATCTGCTATCTGCAAGAGATCTTCAGCAACGAGATGGCC
AAGGTGGACGACAGCTTCTTCCACAGACTGGAAGAGTCCTTCCTGGTGGAAGAGGATAAGAAGCACGAGC
GGCACCCCATCTTCGGCAACATCGTGGACGAGGTGGCCTACCACGAGAAGTACCCCACCATCTACCACCT
GAGAAAGAAACTGGTGGACAGCACCGACAAGGCCGACCTGCGGCTGATCTATCTGGCCCTGGCCCACATG
ATCAAGTTCCGGGGCCACTTCCTGATCGAGGGCGACCTGAACCCCGACAACAGCGACGTGGACAAGCTGT
TCATCCAGCTGGTGCAGACCTACAACCAGCTGTTCGAGGAAAACCCCATCAACGCCAGCGGCGTGGACGC
CAAGGCCATCCTGTCTGCCAGACTGAGCAAGAGCAGACGGCTGGAAAATCTGATCGCCCAGCTGCCCGGC
GAGAAGAAGAATGGCCTGTTCGGAAACCTGATTGCCCTGAGCCTGGGCCTGACCCCCAACTTCAAGAGCA
ACTTCGACCTGGCCGAGGATGCCAAACTGCAGCTGAGCAAGGACACCTACGACGACGACCTGGACAACCT
GCTGGCCCAGATCGGCGACCAGTACGCCGACCTGTTTCTGGCCGCCAAGAACCTGTCCGACGCCATCCTG
CTGAGCGACATCCTGAGAGTGAACACCGAGATCACCAAGGCCCCCCTGAGCGCCTCTATGATCAAGAGAT
ACGACGAGCACCACCAGGACCTGACCCTGCTGAAAGCTCTCGTGCGGCAGCAGCTGCCTGAGAAGTACAA
AGAGATTTTCTTCGACCAGAGCAAGAACGGCTACGCCGGCTACATTGACGGCGGAGCCAGCCAGGAAGAG
TTCTACAAGTTCATCAAGCCCATCCTGGAAAAGATGGACGGCACCGAGGAACTGCTCGTGAAGCTGAACA
GAGAGGACCTGCTGCGGAAGCAGCGGACCTTCGACAACGGCAGCATCCCCCACCAGATCCACCTGGGAGA
GCTGCACGCCATTCTGCGGCGGCAGGAAGATTTTTACCCATTCCTGAAGGACAACCGGGAAAAGATCGAG
AAGATCCTGACCTTCCGCATCCCCTACTACGTGGGCCCTCTGGCCAGGGGAAACAGCAGATTCGCCTGGA
TGACCAGAAAGAGCGAGGAAACCATCACCCCCTGGAACTTCGAGGAAGTGGTGGACAAGGGCGCTTCCGC
CCAGAGCTTCATCGAGCGGATGACCAACTTCGATAAGAACCTGCCCAACGAGAAGGTGCTGCCCAAGCAC
AGCCTGCTGTACGAGTACTTCACCGTGTATAACGAGCTGACCAAAGTGAAATACGTGACCGAGGGAATGA
GAAAGCCCGCCTTCCTGAGCGGCGAGCAGAAAAAGGCCATCGTGGACCTGCTGTTCAAGACCAACCGGAA
AGTGACCGTGAAGCAGCTGAAAGAGGACTACTTCAAGAAAATCGAGTGCTTCGACTCCGTGGAAATCTCC
GGCGTGGAAGATCGGTTCAACGCCTCCCTGGGCACATACCACGATCTGCTGAAAATTATCAAGGACAAGG
ACTTCCTGGACAATGAGGAAAACGAGGACATTCTGGAAGATATCGTGCTGACCCTGACACTGTTTGAGGA
CAGAGAGATGATCGAGGAACGGCTGAAAACCTATGCCCACCTGTTCGACGACAAAGTGATGAAGCAGCTG
AAGCGGCGGAGATACACCGGCTGGGGCAGGCTGAGCCGGAAGCTGATCAACGGCATCCGGGACAAGCAGT
CCGGCAAGACAATCCTGGATTTCCTGAAGTCCGACGGCTTCGCCAACAGAAACTTCATGCAGCTGATCCA
CGACGACAGCCTGACCTTTAAAGAGGACATCCAGAAAGCCCAGGTGTCCGGCCAGGGCGATAGCCTGCAC
GAGCACATTGCCAATCTGGCCGGCAGCCCCGCCATTAAGAAGGGCATCCTGCAGACAGTGAAGGTGGTGG
ACGAGCTCGTGAAAGTGATGGGCCGGCACAAGCCCGAGAACATCGTGATCGAAATGGCCAGAGAGAACCA
GACCACCCAGAAGGGACAGAAGAACAGCCGCGAGAGAATGAAGCGGATCGAAGAGGGCATCAAAGAGCTG
GGCAGCCAGATCCTGAAAGAACACCCCGTGGAAAACACCCAGCTGCAGAACGAGAAGCTGTACCTGTACT
ACCTGCAGAATGGGCGGGATATGTACGTGGACCAGGAACTGGACATCAACCGGCTGTCCGACTACGATGT
GGACCATATCGTGCCTCAGAGCTTTCTGGCCGACGACTCCATCGACAACAAGGTGCTGACCAGAAGCGAC
AAGAACCGGGGCAAGAGCGACAACGTGCCCTCCGAAGAGGTCGTGAAGAAGATGAAGAACTACTGGCGGC
AGCTGCTGAACGCCAAGCTGATTACCCAGAGAAAGTTCGACAATCTGACCAAGGCCGAGAGAGGCGGCCT
GAGCGAACTGGATAAGGCCGGCTTCATCAAGAGACAGCTGGTGGAAACCCGGCAGATCACAAAGCACGTG
GCACAGATCCTGGACTCCCGGATGAACACTAAGTACGACGAGAATGACAAGCTGATCCGGGAAGTGAAAG
TGATCACCCTGAAGTCCAAGCTGGTGTCCGATTTCCGGAAGGATTTCCAGTTTTACAAAGTGCGCGAGAT
CAACAACTACCACCACGCCCACGACGCGTACCTGAACGCCGTCGTGGGAACCGCCCTGATCAAAAAGTAC
CCTAAGCTGGGTGGCAAGGTGTACGATGTACGGAAGATGATCGCCAAGAGCGAGCAGGAAATCGGCAAGG
CTACCGCCAAGTACTTCTTCTACAGCAACATCATGAACTTTTTCAAGACCGAGATTACCCTGGCCAACGG
CGAGATCCGGAAGGCGCCTCTGATCGAGACAAACGGCGAAACCGGGGAGATCGTGTGGGATAAGGGCCGG
GATTTTGCCACCGTGCGGAAAGTGCTGAGCATGCCCCAAGTGAATATCGTGAAAAAGACCGAGGTGCAGA
CAGGCGGCTTCAGCAAAGAGTCTATCCTGCCCAAGAGGAACAGCGATAAGCTGATCGCCAGAAAGAAGGA
CTGGGACCCTAAGAAGTACGGCGGCTTCGACAGCCCCACCGTGGCCTATTCTGTGCTGGTGGTGGCCAAA
GTGGAAAAGGGCAAGTCCAAGAAACTGAAGAGTGTGAAAGAGCTGCTGGGGATCACCATCATGGAAAGAA
GCAGCTTCGAGAAGAATCCCATCGACTTTCTGGAAGCCAAGGGCTACAAAGAAGTGAAAAAGGACCTGAT
CATCAAGCTGCCTAAGTACTCCCTGTTCGAGCTGGAAAACGGCCGGAAGAGAATGCTGGCCTCTGCCGGC
GAACTGCAGAAGGGAAACGAACTGGCCCTGCCCTCCAAATATGTGAACTTCCTGTACCTGGCCAGCCACT
ATGAGAAGCTGAAGGGCTCCCCCGAGGATAATGAGCAGAAACAGCTGTTTGTGGAACAGCACAAGCACTA
CCTGGACGAGATCATCGAGCAGATCAGCGAGTTCTCCAAGAGAGTGATCCTGGCCGACGCTAATCTGGAC
AAAGTGCTGTCCGCCTACAACAAGCACCGGGATAAGCCCATCAGAGAGCAGGCCGAGAATATCATCCACC
TGTTTACCCTGACCAATCTGGGAGCCCCTGCCGCCTTCAAGTACTTTGACACCACCATCGACCGGAAGAG
GTACACCAGCACCAAAGAGGTGCTGGACGCCACCCTGATCCACCAGAGCATCACCGGCCTGTACGAGACA
CGGATCGACCTGTCTCAGCTGGGAGGCGACAAAAGGCCGGCGGCCACGAAAAAGGCCGGCCAGGCAAAAA
AGAAAAAGTAAGAATTCCTAGAGCTCGCTGATCAGCCTCGACTGTGCCTTCTAGTTGCCAGCCATCTGTT
GTTTGCCCCTCCCCCGTGCCTTCCTTGACCCTGGAAGGTGCCACTCCCACTGTCCTTTCCTAATAAAATG
AGGAAATTGCATCGCATTGTCTGAGTAGGTGTCATTCTATTCTGGGGGGTGGGGTGGGGCAGGACAGCAA
GGGGGAGGATTGGGAAGAGAATAGCAGGCATGCTGGGGAGCGGCCGCAGGAACCCCTAGTGATGGAGTTG
GCCACTCCCTCTCTGCGCGCTCGCTCGCTCACTGAGGCCGGGCGACCAAAGGTCGCCCGACGCCCGGGCT
TTGCCCGGGCGGCCTCAGTGAGCGAGCGAGCGCGCAGCTGCCTGCAGGGGCGCCTGATGCGGTATTTTCT
CCTTACGCATCTGTGCGGTATTTCACACCGCATA
[95 nt withheld, positions 5075-5169]
T
[46 nt withheld, positions 5171-5216]
C
[141 nt withheld, positions 5218-5358]
CCTTTGACGTTGGAGTCCACGTTCTTT
[37 nt withheld, positions 5386-5422]
ACTCTATCTCGGGCTATTCTTTTGATTTATAAGGGATTTTGCCGATTTCGGTCTATTGGTTAAAAAATGA
GCTGATTTAACAAAAATTTAACGCGAATTTTAACAAAATATTAACGTTTACAATTTTATGGTGCACTCTC
AGTACAATCTGCTCTGATGCCGCATAGTTAAGCCAGCCCCGACACCCGCCAACACCCGCTGACGCGCCCT
GACGGGCTTGTCTGCTCCCGGCATCCGCTTACAGACAAGCTGTGACCGTCTCCGGGAGCTGCATGTGTCA
GAGGTTTTCACCGTCATCACCGAAACGCGCGAGACGAAAGGGCCTCGTGATACGCCTATTTTTATAGGTT
AATGTCATGATAATAATGGTTTCTTAGACGTCAGGTGGCACTTTTCGGGGAAATGTGCGCGGAACCCCTA
TTTGTTTATTTTTCTAAATACATTCAAATATGTATCCGCTCATGAGACAATAACCCTGATAAATGCTTCA
ATAATATTGAAAAAGGAAGAGTATGAGTATTCAACATTTCCGTGTCGCCCTTATTCCCTTTTTTGCGGCA
TTTTGCCTTCCTGTTTTTGCTCACCCAGAAACGCTGGTGAAAGTAAAAGATGCTGAAGATCAGTTGGGTG
CACGAGTGGGTTACATCGAACTGGATCTCAACAGCGGTAAGATCCTTGAGAGTTTTCGCCCCGAAGAACG
TTTTCCAATGATGAGCACTTTTAAAGTTCTGCTATGTGGCGCGGTATTATCCCGTATTGACGCCGGGCAA
GAGCAACTCGGTCGCCGCATACACTATTCTCAGAATGACTTGGTTGAGTACTCACCAGTCACAGAAAAGC
ATCTTACGGATGGCATGACAGTAAGAGAATTATGCAGTGCTGCCATAACCATGAGTGATAACACTGCGGC
CAACTTACTTCTGACAACGATCGGAGGACCGAAGGAGCTAACCGCTTTTTTGCACAACATGGGGGATCAT
GTAACTCGCCTTGATCGTTGGGAACCGGAGCTGAATGAAGCCATACCAAACGACGAGCGTGACACCACGA
TGCCTGTAGCAATGGCAACAACGTTGCGCAAACTATTAACTGGCGAACTACTTACTCTAGCTTCCCGGCA
ACAATTAATAGACTGGATGGAGGCGGATAAAGTTGCAGGACCACTTCTGCGCTCGGCCCTTCCGGCTGGC
TGGTTTATTGCTGATAAATCTGGAGCCGGTGAGCGTGGAAGCCGCGGTATCATTGCAGCACTGGGGCCAG
ATGGTAAGCCCTCCCGTATCGTAGTTATCTACACGACGGGGAGTCAGGCAACTATGGATGAACGAAATAG
ACAGATCGCTGAGATAGGTGCCTCACTGATTAAGCATTGGTAACTGTCAGACCAAGTTTACTCATATATA
CTTTAGATTGATTTAAAACTTCATTTTTAATTTAAAAGGATCTAGGTGAAGATCCTTTTTGATAATCTCA
TGACCAAAATCCCTTAACGTGAGTTTTCGTTCCACTGAGCGTCAGACCCCGTAGAAAAGATCAAAGGATC
TTCTTGAGATCCTTTTTTTCTGCGCGTAATCTGCTGCTTGCAAACAAAAAAACCACCGCTACCAGCGGTG
GTTTGTTTGCCGGATCAAGAGCTACCAACTCTTTTTCCGAAGGTAACTGGCTTCAGCAGAGCGCAGATAC
CAAATACTGTTCTTCTAGTGTAGCCGTAGTTAGGCCACCACTTCAAGAACTCTGTAGCACCGCCTACATA
CCTCGCTCTGCTAATCCTGTTACCAGTGGCTGCTGCCAGTGGCGATAAGTCGTGTCTTACCGGGTTGGAC
TCAAGACGATAGTTACCGGATAAGGCGCAGCGGTCGGGCTGAACGGGGGGTTCGTGCACACAGCCCAGCT
TGGAGCGAACGACCTACACCGAACTGAGATACCTACAGCGTGAGCTATGAGAAAGCGCCACGCTTCCCGA
AGGGAGAAAGGCGGACAGGTATCCGGTAAGCGGCAGGGTCGGAACAGGAGAGCGCACGAGGGAGCTTCCA
GGGGGAAACGCCTGGTATCTTTATAGTCCTGTCGGGTTTCGCCACCTCTGACTTGAGCGTCGATTTTTGT
GATGCTCGTCAGGGGGGCGGAGCCTATGGAAAAACGCCAGCAACGCGGCCTTTTTACGGTTCCTGGCCTT
TTGCTGGCCTTTTGCTCACATGCTAGAGGTACCCGTTACATAACTTACGGTAAATGGCCCGCCTGGCTGA
CCGCCCAACGACCCCCGCCCATTGACGTCAATAGTAACGCCAATAGGGACTTTCCATTGACGTCAATGGG
TGGAGTATTTACGGTAAACTGCCCACTTGGCAGTACATCAAGTGTATCATATGCCAAGTACGCCCCCTAT
TGACGTCAATGACGGTAAATGGCCCGCCTGGCATTGTGCCCAGTACATGACCTTATGGGACTTTCCTACT
TGGCAGTACATCTACGTATTAGTCATCGCTATTACCATGGTCGAGGTGAGCCCCACGTTCTGCTTCACTC
TCCCCATCTCCCCCCCCTCCCCACCCCCAATTTTGTATTTATTTATTTTTTAATTATTTTGTGCAGCGAT
GGGGGCGGGGGGGGGG
Features (pLannotate 1.2.2; 16 found; start..end, strand, type, name):
    136..363     +  intron         hybrid intron: hybrid between chicken β-actin (CBA) and minute virus of mice (MMV) introns (Gray et al., 2011)
    501..2102    +  CDS            Cas9(N): N-terminal portion of Streptococcus pyogenes Cas9 (Zetsche et al., 2015)
   2103..3510    +  CDS            Cas9(C) (fragment): C-terminal portion of Streptococcus pyogenes Cas9 (Zetsche et al., 2015)
   3515..4580    +  CDS            Cas9(C) (fragment): C-terminal portion of Streptococcus pyogenes Cas9 (Zetsche et al., 2015)
   4581..4628    +  CDS            nucleoplasmin NLS: bipartite nuclear localization signal from nucleoplasmin
   4662..4773    +  polyA_signal   bGH poly(A) signal: bovine growth hormone polyadenylation signal
   4878..5018    +  repeat_region  AAV2 ITR: inverted terminal repeat of adeno-associated virus serotype 2 inverted
   5023..5074    -  misc_feature   bom (fragment): basis of mobility region from pBR322
   5093..5548    +  rep_origin     f1 ori (sequence partly withheld): f1 bacteriophage origin of replication; arrow indicates direction of (+) strand synthesis
   5549..5598    -  misc_feature   bom (fragment): basis of mobility region from pBR322
   5700..5735    -  CDS            rop (fragment): Rop protein, which maintains plasmids at low copy number; rop
   5830..5934    +  promoter       AmpR promoter: bla
   5935..6795    +  CDS            AmpR: β-lactamase; bla; confers resistance to ampicillin, carbenicillin, and related antibiotics
   6966..7554    +  rep_origin     ori: high-copy-number ColE1/pMB1/pBR322/pUC origin of replication
   7626..7911    +  enhancer       CMV enhancer: human cytomegalovirus immediate early enhancer; contains an 18-bp deletion relative to the standard CMV enhancer
   7913..135     +  promoter       chicken β-actin promoter (across the origin): contains a 21-bp deletion relative to the standard chicken β-actin promoter
