[The description below was written by a language model from this plasmid's Addgene catalogue record and pLannotate feature annotations shown in this document.]
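Description:
eSpCas9-plus is a mammalian expression plasmid of about 8.06 kb, built on a pX330-like backbone from which the U6-sgRNA cassette has been removed. It therefore supplies only the nuclease, not a guide RNA. It is maintained in bacteria as a high-copy plasmid through a ColE1/pUC-type origin and selected with ampicillin (β-lactamase under its own promoter). The backbone also carries an f1/M13 phage origin and a single AAV2 inverted terminal repeat, which appears to be a backbone remnant because one ITR alone does not make a packageable AAV genome. Two sequence records are annotated, the depositor's 8,056 nt version and an 8,028 nt sequencing result. They show the same feature order and differ mainly in numbering origin and small promoter-region deletions.

The payload is a human codon-optimized Streptococcus pyogenes Cas9 variant driven by the CBh promoter, seen in the feature table as a CMV enhancer, chicken β-actin promoter and hybrid CBA/MVM intron, and terminated by a bGH polyadenylation signal. According to the catalogue entry, the protein carries an N-terminal 3xFLAG tag and NLS; the C-terminal nucleoplasmin NLS is annotated in both tables. The variant has K848A and R1060A substitutions, and residues 1005–1013 are replaced by two glycines (the "Blackjack" modification). That replacement probably accounts for the small gap splitting the annotated C-terminal Cas9 segment. The depositor reports that this enzyme works with sgRNAs carrying either 20 nt spacers or 5'-extended 21 nt spacers, while keeping nearly the same fidelity and target selectivity as parental eSpCas9. With the sgRNA expressed from a separate plasmid, different SpCas9 variants can be compared using the same guide in genome-editing experiments.
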