Addgene plasmid #126767: eSpCas9-plus
Purpose: Expression plasmid for human codon-optimized increased fidelity eSpCas9-plus (w/o U6-sgRNA). Cleaves both 20nt and 5'-extended 21nt spacer containing sgRNAs with close to the same fidelity as eSpCas9.
Depositing lab: Ervin Welker. Depositing organization: HUN-REN Research Centre for Natural Sciences. Publication: Blackjack mutations improve the on-target activities of increased fidelity variants of SpCas9 with 5'G-extended sgRNAs. Kulcsar PI, Talas A, Toth E, Nyeste A, Ligeti Z, Welker Z, Welker E. Nat Commun. 2020 Mar 6;11(1):1223. doi: 10.1038/s41467-020-15021-5. PubMed 32144253.
Backbone
  Vector backbone: pX330-like (without U6-sgRNA coding sequence)
  Total vector size (bp): 8056
  Vector type: Mammalian Expression, CRISPR
Growth in bacteria
  Bacterial resistance: Ampicillin, 100 μg/mL
  Growth temperature: 37°C
  Growth strain: NEB Stable
  Copy number: High Copy
Gene/Insert
  Gene/Insert name: eSpCas9-plus (alt name: Blackjack-eSpCas9-plus)
  Species: S. pyogenes
  Insert size (bp): 4251
  Mutation: K848A, R1060A; amino acids 1005-1013 replaced with two glycine
  Promoter: CBh
  Tag / fusion protein: 3xFLAG (N terminal on insert); NLS (N terminal on insert); NLS (C terminal on insert)
  Cloning method: Gibson Cloning
  Sequencing primers: 5′ GAACATCGTGATCGAAATG; 3′ TGTCGAAGCCGCCGTAC
Terms and licenses: Academic/Nonprofit Terms; Industry Terms: Not Available to Industry
Depositor comments: pCbh-3xFLAG-NLS-eSpCas9plus-NLS (without U6-sgRNA coding sequence, with silent mutations). eSpCas9-plus cleaves both 20nt and 5'-extended 21nt spacer containing sgRNAs. Shows almost the same fidelity and target selectivity as its parental increased fidelity variant, eSpCas9. The lack of sgRNA expression cassette allows for easy testing of various SpCas9 variants with the same sgRNA expressed from a separate plasmid (e.g. pmCherry_gRNA, Addgene# #80457). For detailed information and plasmid usage, please see the associated publication.
How to cite: eSpCas9-plus was a gift from Ervin Welker (Addgene plasmid # 126767 ; http://n2t.net/addgene:126767 ; RRID:Addgene_126767)
